Addgene plasmid #194756: pCB15
Purpose: GluRIIA-Rescue-Construct for integration at attP sites
Depositing lab: Sven Dannhäuser. Depositing organization: Julius-Maximilians-Universitaet Wuerzburg. Publication: Versatile Endogenous Editing of GluRIIA in Drosophila melanogaster. Beckers CJ, Mrestani A, Komma F, Dannhauser S. Cells. 2024 Feb 10;13(4):323. doi: 10.3390/cells13040323. PubMed 38391936.
Backbone
  Vector backbone: pGE-attB-GMR
  Backbone manufacturer: Huang et al., 2009, PMID 19429710
  Backbone size w/o insert (bp): 6160
  Vector type: phiC31-integration vector
Growth in bacteria
  Bacterial resistance: Ampicillin, 100 μg/mL
  Growth temperature: 37°C
  Growth strain: DH5alpha
  Copy number: Unknown
Gene/Insert
  Gene/Insert name: GluRIIA
  Species: D. melanogaster (fly)
  Insert size (bp): 4249
  Mutation: none
  Entrez Gene: GluRIIA (a.k.a. Dmel_CG6992, CG6992, D-GluRIIA, DGluR-II, DGluR-IIA, DGluR2a, DGluRIIA, DGluRIIa, DgluRII, DmelGluRIIA, Dmel\CG6992, Glu-RII, Glu-RIIA, GluR, GluR-IIA, GluR2, GluR2a, GluRII, GluRII-A, GluRIIa, GluR[[IIa]], GlurIIA, dGluRII, dGluRIIA, dglur-IIA, dglurIIA, gluIIA, gluRIIA, glurIIA, gluriia)
  Cloning method: Restriction Enzyme; 5′ cloning site EcoRI (not destroyed); 3′ cloning site KpnI (not destroyed)
  Sequencing primers: 5′ ggtcccgtcggcaagagaca; 3′ GCGCATTTGGGTATATTGAATG
Terms and licenses: Academic/Nonprofit Terms; Industry Terms: Not Available to Industry
How to cite: pCB15 was a gift from Sven Dannhäuser (Addgene plasmid # 194756 ; http://n2t.net/addgene:194756 ; RRID:Addgene_194756)
