[The description below was written by a language model from this plasmid's Addgene catalogue record and pLannotate feature annotations shown in this document.]
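Description:
pCB15 is a φC31 integrase-based transgenesis vector for Drosophila melanogaster, built on the pGE-attB-GMR backbone (about 6.2 kb without insert) and carrying a 4,249 bp unmutated GluRIIA fragment cloned between EcoRI and KpnI sites that remain intact. The full sequenced plasmid is roughly 10.4 kb. It is propagated in E. coli through a high-copy ColE1/pUC-type origin and selected with ampicillin via a β-lactamase gene under its native bla promoter.

The functional core for fly work is a minimal attB site, which recombines with an attP landing site in the genome in the presence of φC31 integrase and so inserts the plasmid at a defined locus. The GluRIIA insert is not annotated in the feature table, but the unannotated span between attB and a downstream loxP site matches its recorded size and is presumably where it lies. GluRIIA encodes a glutamate receptor subunit. The record does not state a heterologous promoter for it or whether the fragment is genomic or cDNA. Downstream of loxP sits a white coding sequence, an eye-colour marker for identifying integrants; the backbone name suggests it is driven by a GMR eye-specific element, although no such promoter is annotated. The single loxP site would allow Cre-mediated removal of the marker and vector sequence if the landing site provides a matching loxP, though the record does not confirm this. P element 5′ and 3′ end sequences, a gypsy insulator fragment and a mini-white fragment are also detected, probably remnants of the backbone's ancestry.

According to the stated purpose, pCB15 serves as a rescue construct that restores wild-type GluRIIA at attP sites, in the context of endogenous editing of the GluRIIA locus.
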