Features (pLannotate 1.2.2; 10 found; start..end, strand, type, name):
     20..252     -  misc_feature   P element 3' end: P element 3' end
    261..305     -  protein_bind   gypsy insulator (fragment): chromatin insulator from Drosophila Su(Hw), CP190, and Mod(mdg4)67.2
    372..405     +  protein_bind   attB: minimal attB site for the φC31 integrase (Groth et al., 2000) phage φC31 integrase
   4665..4698    -  protein_bind   loxP: Cre-mediated recombination occurs in the 8-bp core sequence (GCATACAT). Cre recombinase
   5492..7552    +  CDS            w: WHITE_DROME - Experimental evidence at transcript level: Swiss-Prot protein existence level 2. Part of a membrane-spanning permease system necessary for the transport of pigment precursors into pigment cells responsible for eye color. White dimerize with brown for the transport of guanine. Scarlet and white complex transports a metabolic intermediate (such as 3- hydroxy kynurenine) from the cytoplasm into the pigment granules. From Drosophila melanogaster (Fruit fly).
   7747..8332    -  misc_feature   P element 5' end: No description available
   8333..8561    -  CDS            mini-white (fragment): Drosophila white gene eye color pigment; white; This is a modified version of the white gene lacking part of the first intron.
   8567..9155    -  rep_origin     ori: high-copy-number ColE1/pMB1/pBR322/pUC origin of replication
   9326..10186   -  CDS            AmpR: β-lactamase; bla; confers resistance to ampicillin, carbenicillin, and related antibiotics
  10187..10291   -  promoter       AmpR promoter: bla
>Addgene plasmid #194756 | pCB15 | addgene full sequence | sequence record 385811 | Addgene NGS Result
ACGATGAGAATGGCCAGACCATGATGAAATAACATAAGGTGGTCCCGTCGGCAAGAGACATCCACTTAAC
GTATGCTTGCAATAAGTGCGAGTGAAAGGAATAGTATTCTGAGTGTCGTATTGAGTCTGAGTGAGACAGC
GATATGATTGTTGATTAACCCTTAGCATGTCCGTGGGGTTTGAATTAACTCATAATATTAATTAGACGAA
ATTATTTTTAAAGTTTTATTTTTAATAATTTGCGAGTACGCAAAGCTAGAGTTGTTGGTTGGCACACCAC
AAATATACTGTTGCCGAGCACAATTCCGCTCGAATTGCCGGCTGTACACTTAAGAAGTTCCTACTGCAGG
TAATGAATTGCCGCGGTGCGGGTGCCAGGGCGTGCCCTTGGGCTCCCCGGGCGCGTACTCCACGAATTCA
CTGGAGAGAGCTTCCCATCGGCTGAGATGACATTCTTGGCCGTGCCAGTGAGTTCCGGCAGTCAGTAGGC
GTGCGAAGCGCTCCAAGACTGGGTGCTTCCGTTGCGTGAAAATAAATTGTGAAGAAGAAAGACGGCACTT
TGTATCTGCTCGTTTTGAATTTTTTTTTTCTGTGGCAGTCTGTGTGCGTCTGTAGATATAGATTTGTACA
TATGCAGTTGGGAAGTGAACACGAAATGGCTGCTGCATTTAGAAAATTCAATTAGTTTCGAGTGTGTTGA
GGTAAACGAAAAAATGCGCCTTTGTCCAGTTGTCATCTATGCATTTATAATCATCATCGGGTTTCTGGAG
GGGATTATAGCCCTTGGTGGCGACGATCGCAATGAAATCACAGTGGGTAGGTCCCTCCATTAATTACTTA
GTGATAGCAATAGCTCAACGTTTTGCCCTCGAAGGTGCCATTTTCTACGAGAACGAGAAGGAGATCGAGC
TCAGCTTCGATCAGGCCTTTCGCGAGGTCAACAATATGAAGTTCTCGGAGCTGCGATTCGTGACCATCAA
ACGCTATATGCCCACCAACGACAGTTTCCTTTTGCAGCAGATTAGTAAGTAAATACGCTCGGATGCGGCA
GAACCAAGTTACGAGAAATTCATCTTCCGTGTGTAGCATGTGAACTGATTTCCAATGGCGTTGCGGCTAT
TTTCGGACCAAGTTCAAAGGCAGCCAGTGGTAAGAAAAGCACACACACACACACACACTGTGTGTGGACA
TGGCCCAAAACATATGTTCGCGATGTGACGGTTCCCCCCTTTCGTGGCAGATATTGTTGCGCAAATCGCG
AACGCGACCGGCATTCCACACATTGAGTACGATTTGAAGCTGGAGGCCACGCGTCAGGAGCAGCTCAACC
ACCAGATGTCCATCAATGTGGCACCCTCCTTGTCAGTACTCTCGCGTGCCTACTTCGAGATCATCAAATC
CAACTATGAGTGGCGCACCTTCACTCTGATCTATGAGACTCCGGAGGGTAAGTAGTGCCTGGATACCCCG
TAGAGATATGGACTACATTTGAAGTCCTTAGGCCTGGCGCGCCTGCAGGATCTGATGAACATCCAAGCGC
TGAACAGTGACTATGTCAAGCTGCGAAATTTGGCAGACTATGCGGATGACTATCGGATATTGTGGAAGGA
GACAGACGAGACTTTCCACGAGCAGCGCATCATTTTGGACTGTGAGCCGAAGACCCTTAAGGAGCTGCTT
AAAGTATCCATAGACTTTAAGTTGCAGGGCCCGTTTAGGGTAATTCTTCATTTATGAAAGCGAGAAAGTA
CTTACTAAGTCGCTTTATCTTTAGAACTGGTTTCTCACCCATCTGGATACGCATAACTCGGGTCTGAGGG
ATATTTATAATGAGGACTTCAAGGCCAACATTACGTCGGTGCGATTGAAAGTGGTCGACGCGAATCCATT
CGAGAGAAAGAAGACCCGGCTCACCAAAGTGGATGTAAGTGGAGGCCCAACTGACTGTAACCTTGGATCT
AATCTAGCGTACTTCGCAGCAAATATTGGGGAACCAAACCATGTTGCCCATTCTCATCTACGACGCTGTC
GTCCTGTTTGCCAGTTCTGCCCGAAATGTTATTGCTGCCATGCAGCCCTTTCATCCACCCAATCGCCATT
GCGGCAGTTCGTCTCCTTGGATGCTGGGAGCATTTATAGTCAACGAGATGAAGACCATTTCCGAGGATGA
TGTGGAACCGCACTTTAAGACCGAAAATATGAAGCTTGACGAGTATGGGCAGCGCATCCACTTCAACCTG
GAGATCTACAAGCCAACGGTGAACGAACCAATGATGGTCTGGACACCAGACAATGGGATAAAGAAGCGTC
TCCTCAACTTGGAACTGGAAAGTGCCGGCACCACCCAGGATTTCTCGGAGCAGCGTAAAGTGTATACAGT
GGTTACCCACTACGAGGAGCCCTACTTCATGATGAAGTTGGTTTTGAAGCAGTAATCTGGTTTTTAGCAG
ACTACAACCTTTCCTTATTTCCTTTAGGGAGGATCACGAGAACTTCAGAGGCAGGGAAAAGTACGAGGGC
TATGCCGTGGATCTCATTAGCAAGCTTTCCGAGCTCATGGAGTTCGATTACGAGTTCATGATCGTTAATG
GCAATGGCAAATACAATCCGGAGACGAAGCAATGGGATGGCATTATACGGAAACTGATAGACCACGTAGG
TTTCACCAGAAGTATAGTAGTAACTCCACTTGATATTTGTATCTTTTATACACAGCATGCCCAAATCGGC
GTCTGCGATCTGACCATCACCCAAATGCGACGTTCTGTGGTGGACTTCACGGTGCCCTTCATGCAGTTGG
GCATTAGCATTCTGCACTACAAGAGTCCTCCGGAGCCGAAGAATCAGTTTGCCTTCTTGGAACCGTTTGC
CGTCGAAGTCTGGATCTATATGATCTTTGCCCAGTTGATAATGACTTTGGCTTTTGTTTTCATAGCCAGG
TGGGATTAGGTTAACGCTCTTGAGTGAAGCTTAATTTACTTTTCTTACAGACTTTCGTATCGCGAATGGT
TGCCACCTAATCCCGCCATTCAGGATCCAGATGAGCTGGAAAATATCTGGAATGTGAACAACTCGACTTG
GCTGATGGTGGGCTCCATCATGCAACAGGGCTGCGACATTCTGCCTAGGTCTCAGATTATATATTACACA
GTATCAATGGGTATCGAAATGTAAACTTTCTTCACTCACAGAGGTCCACACATGCGCATACTCACTGGCA
TGTGGTGGTTCTTCGCCCTGATGATGCTCAGTACCTACACGGCCAACTTGGCCGCCTTCCTGACCAGCAA
CAAGTGGCAGAGCAGCATAAAGAGCCTCCAGGACCTCATCGAACAGGATAAGGTGCACTTCGGCAGCATG
CGCGGTGGCAGCACCTCGTTGTTCTTTTCGGAGTCGAATGACACGGATTACCAGCGTGCGTGGAACCAGA
TGAAGGACTTCAATCCCTCGGCCTTCACCAGCACCAACAAAGAGGGAGTGGCACGTGTGCGCAAGGAGAA
GGGCGGCTATGCCTTTCTGATGGAGACCACCAGTTTGACCTACAATATCGAACGGAACTGCGATCTCACC
CAGATTGGCGAGCAGATCGGGGAGAAGCACTACGGCCTGGCCGTGCCACTGGGTGAGTAGCTGTGCCGCC
AGTGGAGGGAGTTGGGATATTACTTTCTTCCATTTCAACCAGGCTCTGATTACCGGACCAACCTCAGCGT
GTCCATTCTCCAGCTGAGCGAAAGGGGCGAGCTGCAGAAGATGAAGAACAAGTGGTGGAAGAACCACAAT
GTCACCTGTGACTCCTACCACGAGGTGGATGGTGACGAGCTGTCCATTATTGAGCTGGGCGGCGTGTTTC
TTGTTCTGGCCGGTGGCGTTCTCATCGGCGTTATCCTGGGCATCTTTGAGTTCCTGTGGAACGTGCAGAA
CGTGGCGGTGGAGGAGCGAGTGACTCCGTGGCAGGCTTTCAAGGCGGAGCTCATCTTTGCCCTGAAGTTT
TGGGTGCGCAAAAAGCCGATGCGCATCTCCAGCAGCAGCGACAAGTCGTCGTCCAGGCGATCATCCGGTT
CCAGACGCAGCTCCAAGGAAAAGTCCCGCAGCAAGACGGTTAGCTAGGTGGTCGGAATATTGGACGATTG
GCGTCTTCTACTTTGGCATTTCATTAGAGAGTCGCATTGGAAATGAGGCACTCCATGGTGTCCACATTGT
ATATTGTGAGCTATATTTGTAGAATTATTTTAGAACACAGATAGCGCATTTGGGTATATTGAATGTTCTG
AAGATTTAACGAAACTTTCAATGAAATAATTTGGATAACTAATTTTAGTAAACTTTTCTGTTGGCTCTAA
TGTTTTAATAGTTGACAATAATTGATTTTCCTTACAAAGATTTAATAAATAAACATTAAAATATAATATG
TGTGTTTATATACAATATATAGTCAGTTAGTTGTGAAATTATATTCTATACATTTCTTTTGAAAGCTGCC
TAATTTTAGACCACATTTAGTTTTCATTCACTGGTCCATTTCCAGCTAATGCTCGTGTCTGCATGGTCTA
GATTAAAGAGTATAGAGTATAGACGCTAGACTCTAAAGTCTAGACATGTGGTGATTGCTCTTCTCGCCGA
GCATGGAATCCATCCACAATGGCTGCTGTTCTCCATGAGGTACCATAACTTCGTATAATGTATGCTATAC
GAAGTTATCGTACGACTAGCACCTGACTGTCGAGCCCAGTGGAAACCCTTGAAATGCCTTTAAGTCGAGC
CCAGTGGAAACCCTTGAAATGCCTTTAAGTCGAGCCCAGTGGAAACCCTTGAAATGCCTTTAAGTCGAGC
CCAGTGGAAACCCTTGAAATGCCTTTAAGTCGAGCCCAGTGGAAACCCTTGAAATGCCTTTAAGTCGAGT
AGCAGTCGAGGTAGGTACGCCATGCCCCGTTATTCTCTATTCGTTTTGTGACTCTCCCTCTCTGTACTAT
TGCTCTCTCACTCTGTCGCACAGTAAACGGCACGCTATTCTCGTTGCTTCGAGAGAGCGCGCCTCGAATG
TTCGCGAAAAGAGCGCCGGAGTATAAATAGAGGCGCTTCGTCGACGGAGCGTCAATTCAATTCAAACAAG
CAAAGTGAACACATCGCGAAGCGTAAGCTGAGCAAACAAACAAGCGCAGCTGAACAAGCTAAACAATCTG
CAATAAAGTGCAAGTTAAAGTGAATCAATTAAAAGTAACCAACAACCAAGTAATTAAACTAAAAACTGCA
ACTACTGAAATCAACCAAGAAGTCATTATTGAAGACAAGAAGAGAACTCTGAATAGGTCGATAGCGTCAA
TTCGGCACGAGCGGTTTCGTGACGAAGCTCCAAGCGGTTTACGCCATCAATTAAACACAAAGTGCTGTGC
CAAAACTCCTCTCGCTTCTTATTTTTGTTTGTTTTTTGAGTGATTGGGTGGGTGATTGGTTTTGGGTGGG
TAAGCAGGGGAAAGTGTGAAAAATCCCGGCAATGGGCCAAGAGGATCAGGAGCTATTAATTCGCGGAGGC
AGCAAACACCCATCTGCCGAGCATCTGAACAATGGTGACAGCGGAGCGGCTTCGCAGAGCTGCATTAACC
AGGGCTTCGGGCAGGCCAAAAACTACGGCACGCTCCTGCCACCCAGTCCGCCGGAGGACTCCGGTTCAGG
GAGCGGCCAACTAGCCGAGAACCTCACCTATGCCTGGCACAATATGGACATCTTTGGGGCGGTCAATCAG
CCGGGCTCCGGATGGCGGCAGCTGGTCAACCGGACACGCGGACTATTCTGCAACGAGCGACACATACCGG
CGCCCAGGAAACATTTGCTCAAGAACGTTTGCGGCGTGGCCTATCCGGGCGAACTTTTGGCCGTGATGGG
CAGTTCCGGTGCCGGAAAGACGACCCTGCTGAATGCCCTTGCCTTTCGATCGCCGCAGGGCATCCAAGTA
TCGCCATCCGGGATGCGACTGCTCAATGGCCAACCTGTGGACGCCAAGGAGATGCAGGCCAGGTGCGCCT
ATGTCCAGCAGGATGACCTCTTTATCGGCTCCCTAACGGCCAGGGAACACCTGATTTTCCAGGCCATGGT
GCGGATGCCACGACATCTGACCTATCGGCAGCGAGTGGCCCGCGTGGATCAGGTGATCCAGGAGCTTTCG
CTCAGCAAATGTCAGCACACGATCATCGGTGTGCCCGGCAGGGTGAAAGGTCTGTCCGGCGGAGAAAGGA
AGCGTCTGGCATTCGCCTCCGAGGCACTAACCGATCCGCCGCTTCTGATCTGCGATGAGCCCACCTCCGG
ACTGGACTCATTTACCGCCCACAGCGTCGTCCAGGTGCTGAAGAAGCTGTCGCAGAAGGGCAAGACCGTC
ATCCTGACCATTCATCAGCCGTCTTCCGAGCTGTTTGAGCTCTTTGACAAGATCCTTCTGATGGCCGAGG
GCAGGGTAGCTTTCTTGGGCACTCCCAGCGAAGCCGTCGACTTCTTTTCCTACGTGGGTGCCCAGTGTCC
TACCAACTACAATCCGGCGGACTTTTACGTACAGGTGTTGGCCGTTGTGCCCGGACGGGAGATCGAGTCC
CGTGATCGGATCGCCAAGATATGCGACAATTTTGCCATTAGCAAAGTAGCCCGGGATATGGAGCAGTTGT
TGGCCACCAAAAATTTGGAGAAGCCACTGGAGCAGCCGGAGAATGGGTACACCTACAAGGCCACCTGGTT
CATGCAGTTCCGGGCGGTCCTGTGGCGATCCTGGCTGTCGGTGCTCAAGGAACCACTCCTCGTAAAAGTG
CGACTTATTCAGACAACGATGGTTGCCATCTTGATTGGCCTCATCTTTTTGGGCCAACAACTCACGCAAG
TGGGCGTGATGAATATCAACGGAGCCATCTTCCTCTTCCTGACCAACATGACCTTTCAAAACGTCTTTGC
CACGATAAATGTGTTCACCTCAGAGCTGCCAGTTTTTATGAGGGAGGCCCGAAGTCGACTTTATCGCTGT
GACACATACTTTCTGGGCAAAACGATTGCCGAATTGCCGCTTTTTCTCACAGTGCCACTGGTCTTCACGG
CGATTGCCTATCCGATGATCGGACTGCGGGCCGGAGTGCTGCACTTCTTCAACTGCCTGGCGCTGGTCAC
TCTGGTGGCCAATGTGTCAACGTCCTTCGGATATCTAATATCCTGCGCCAGCTCCTCGACCTCGATGGCG
CTGTCTGTGGGTCCGCCGGTTATCATACCATTCCTGCTCTTTGGCGGCTTCTTCTTGAACTCGGGCTCGG
TGCCAGTATACCTCAAATGGTTGTCGTACCTCTCATGGTTCCGTTACGCCAACGAGGGTCTGCTGATTAA
CCAATGGGCGGACGTGGAGCCGGGCGAAATTAGCTGCACATCGTCGAACACCACGTGCCCCAGTTCGGGC
AAGGTCATCCTGGAGACGCTTAACTTCTCCGCCGCCGATCTGCCGCTGGACTACGTGGGTCTGGCCATTC
TCATCGTGAGCTTCCGGGTGCTCGCATATCTGGCTCTAAGACTTCGGGCCCGACGCAAGGAGTAGCCGAC
ATATATCCGAAATAACTGTTTGTTTTTTTTTTTTACCATTATTACCATCGTGTTTACTGTTTATTGCCCC
CTCAAAAAGCTAATGTAATTATATTTGTGCCAATAAAAACAAGATATGACCTATAGAATACAAAAAAAAA
AAAAAAAAAAAAAAAAAAAACTCGACACCGGGATCCAAACCTAGTGGCTGCTGCTCTAAACGACGCATTT
CGTACTCCAAAGTACGAATTTTTTCCCTCAAGCTCTTATTTTCATTAAACAATGAACAGGACCTAACGCA
CAGTCACGTTATTGTTTACATAAATGATTTTTTTTACTATTCAAACTTACTCTGTTTGTGTACTCCCACT
GGTATAGCCTTCTTTTATCTTTTCTGGTTCAGGCTCTATCACTTTACTAGGTACGGCATCTGCGTTGAGT
CGCCTCCTTTTAAATGTCTGACCTTTTGCAGGTGCAGCCTTCCACTGCGAATCATTAAAGTGGGTATCAC
AAATTTGGGAGTTTTCACCAAGGCTGCACCCAAGGCTCTGCTCCCACAATTTTCTCTTAATAGCACACTT
CGGCACGTGAATTAATTTTACTCCAGTCACAGCTTTGCAGCAAAATTTGCAATATTTCATTTTTTTTTAT
TCCACGTAAGGGTTAATGTTTTCAAAAAAAAATTCGTCCGCACACAACCTTTCCTCTCAACAAGCAAACG
TGCACTGAATTTAAGTGTATACTTCGGTAAGCTTCGGCTATCGACGGGACCACCTTATGTTATTTCATCA
TGGGCCAGACCCACGTAGTCCAGCGGCAGATCGGCGGCGGAGAAGTTAAGCGTCTCCAGGATGACCTTGC
CCGAACTGGGGCACGTGGTGTTCGACGATGTGCAGCTAATTTCGCCCGGCTCCACGTCCGCCCATTGGTT
AATCAGCAGACCCTCGTTGGCGTAACGGAACCATGAGAGGTACGACAACCATTTGAGGTATACTGGCACC
GAGCCCGAGTTCAAGAAGAAGGCGTTTTTCCATAGGCTCCGCCCCCCTGACGAGCATCACAAAAATCGAC
GCTCAAGTCAGAGGTGGCGAAACCCGACAGGACTATAAAGATACCAGGCGTTTCCCCCTGGAAGCTCCCT
CGTGCGCTCTCCTGTTCCGACCCTGCCGCTTACCGGATACCTGTCCGCCTTTCTCCCTTCGGGAAGCGTG
GCGCTTTCTCATAGCTCACGCTGTAGGTATCTCAGTTCGGTGTAGGTCGTTCGCTCCAAGCTGGGCTGTG
TGCACGAACCCCCCGTTCAGCCCGACCGCTGCGCCTTATCCGGTAACTATCGTCTTGAGTCCAACCCGGT
AAGACACGACTTATCGCCACTGGCAGCAGCCACTGGTAACAGGATTAGCAGAGCGAGGTATGTAGGCGGT
GCTACAGAGTTCTTGAAGTGGTGGCCTAACTACGGCTACACTAGAAGAACAGTATTTGGTATCTGCGCTC
TGCTGAAGCCAGTTACCTTCGGAAAAAGAGTTGGTAGCTCTTGATCCGGCAAACAAACCACCGCTGGTAG
CGGTGGTTTTTTTGTTTGCAAGCAGCAGATTACGCGCAGAAAAAAAGGATCTCAAGAAGATCCTTTGATC
TTTTCTACGGGGTCTGACGCTCAGTGGAACGAAAACTCACGTTAAGGGATTTTGGTCATGAGATTATCAA
AAAGGATCTTCACCTAGATCCTTTTAAATTAAAAATGAAGTTTTAAATCAATCTAAAGTATATATGAGTA
AACTTGGTCTGACAGTTACCAATGCTTAATCAGTGAGGCACCTATCTCAGCGATCTGTCTATTTCGTTCA
TCCATAGTTGCCTGACTCCCCGTCGTGTAGATAACTACGATACGGGAGGGCTTACCATCTGGCCCCAGTG
CTGCAATGATACCGCGAGACCCACGCTCACCGGCTCCAGATTTATCAGCAATAAACCAGCCAGCCGGAAG
GGCCGAGCGCAGAAGTGGTCCTGCAACTTTATCCGCCTCCATCCAGTCTATTAATTGTTGCCGGGAAGCT
AGAGTAAGTAGTTCGCCAGTTAATAGTTTGCGCAACGTTGTTGCCATTGCTACAGGCATCGTGGTGTCAC
GCTCGTCGTTTGGTATGGCTTCATTCAGCTCCGGTTCCCAACGATCAAGGCGAGTTACATGATCCCCCAT
GTTGTGCAAAAAAGCGGTTAGCTCCTTCGGTCCTCCGATCGTTGTCAGAAGTAAGTTGGCCGCAGTGTTA
TCACTCATGGTTATGGCAGCACTGCATAATTCTCTTACTGTCATGCCATCCGTAAGATGCTTTTCTGTGA
CTGGTGAGTACTCAACCAAGTCATTCTGAGAATAGTGTATGCGGCGACCGAGTTGCTCTTGCCCGGCGTC
AATACGGGATAATACCGCGCCACATAGCAGAACTTTAAAAGTGCTCATCATTGGAAAACGTTCTTCGGGG
CGAAAACTCTCAAGGATCTTACCGCTGTTGAGATCCAGTTCGATGTAACCCACTCGTGCACCCAACTGAT
CTTCAGCATCTTTTACTTTCACCAGCGTTTCTGGGTGAGCAAAAACAGGAAGGCAAAATGCCGCAAAAAA
GGGAATAAGGGCGACACGGAAATGTTGAATACTCATACTCTTCCTTTTTCAATATTATTGAAGCATTTAT
CAGGGTTATTGTCTCATGAGCGGATACATATTTGAATGTATTTAGAAAAATAAACAAATAGGGGTTCCGC
GCACATTTCCCCGAAAAGTGCCACCTCGAAGTCTTAGAGCCAGATATGCGAGCACCCGGAAGCTC
